Addgene plasmid #249240: pLenti-hSLC25A5-gRNA1
Purpose: SLC25A5 CRISPR KO
Depositing lab: Weihong Tan. Depositing organization: Hangzhou Institute of Medicine, Chinese Academy of Sciences. Publication: SPARK-seq: A high-throughput platform for aptamer discovery and kinetic profiling. Luo G, Song J, Fu Y, Jiang Y, Gao Y, Zhong Z, Li L, Wei Y, Jia HR, Guo L, Fu T, Wu Q, Tan W. Science. 2026 Jan;391(6780):eadv6127. doi: 10.1126/science.adv6127. Epub 2026 Jan 1. PubMed 41477891.
Backbone
  Vector backbone: pLenti-sgRNA
  Backbone manufacturer: Eric Lander and David Sabatini, Addgene plasmid #71409
  Vector type: Lentiviral, CRISPR
Growth in bacteria
  Bacterial resistance: Ampicillin, 100 μg/mL
  Growth temperature: 37°C
  Growth strain: NEB Stable
  Copy number: High Copy
Gene/Insert
  Gene/Insert name: SLC25A5
  gRNA/shRNA sequence: CACAGGGATGTGGCCCCTG
  Species: H. sapiens (human)
  Entrez Gene: SLC25A5 (a.k.a. 2F1, AAC2, ANT2, T2, T3)
  Promoter: U6
  Cloning method: Restriction Enzyme; 5′ cloning site Unknown (unknown if destroyed)
Terms and licenses: Academic/Nonprofit Terms; Industry Terms: Not Available to Industry
How to cite: pLenti-hSLC25A5-gRNA1 was a gift from Weihong Tan (Addgene plasmid # 249240 ; http://n2t.net/addgene:249240 ; RRID:Addgene_249240)
