[The description below was written by a language model from this plasmid's Addgene catalogue record and pLannotate feature annotations shown in this document.]
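Description:
pLenti-hSLC25A5-gRNA1 is a lentiviral CRISPR guide-RNA vector built on the pLenti-sgRNA backbone and designed to knock out human SLC25A5 (also known as ANT2/AAC2, a mitochondrial ADP/ATP carrier). It is maintained in E. coli as a high-copy plasmid through a ColE1/pUC-type origin with β-lactamase (ampicillin) selection. The backbone also carries an f1 origin, an SV40 origin and poly(A) signal, and remnants of a lac/T7/T3 cloning region that play no role in the payload.

The transfer cassette has a third-generation, self-inactivating layout. An RSV promoter replaces the U3 of the truncated 5' LTR to drive genomic RNA production in packaging cells. It is followed by the HIV-1 Ψ packaging signal with a gag fragment, the Rev response element for Rev-dependent nuclear export, a cPPT/CTS element, and a ΔU3 3' LTR that inactivates LTR promoter activity after integration. Within this frame, a human U6 RNA polymerase III promoter expresses the SLC25A5-targeting spacer fused to the Streptococcus pyogenes Cas9 guide scaffold. A separate EF-1α core promoter drives puromycin N-acetyltransferase, followed by a WPRE to enhance transcript expression, which allows puromycin selection of transduced mammalian cells.

No Cas9 coding sequence is annotated, so the nuclease must be supplied separately, for example from a Cas9-expressing cell line or a second vector. The name suggests this is one of several guides against the gene. The record states the purpose simply as SLC25A5 CRISPR knockout, and the exact cloning sites used to insert the guide are not recorded.
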