Features (pLannotate 1.2.2; 27 found; start..end, strand, type, name):
      5..231     +  promoter       RSV promoter: Rous sarcoma virus enhancer/promoter
    232..412     +  LTR            5' LTR (truncated): truncated 5' long terminal repeat (LTR) from HIV-1
    459..584     +  misc_feature   HIV-1 Ψ: packaging signal of human immunodeficiency virus type 1
    568..931     +  CDS            HIV-1 gag (fragment): gag protein from human immunodeficiency virus 1; gag
   1077..1310    +  misc_feature   RRE: The Rev response element (RRE) of HIV-1 allows for Rev-dependent mRNA export from the nucleus to the cytoplasm.
   1687..1713    +  CDS            Rev (fragment): human immunodeficiency virus 1 (HIV-1) Rev protein; rev; enhances nuclear export of unspliced and incompletely spliced viral mRNAs
   1717..1957    +  promoter       U6 promoter: RNA polymerase III promoter for human U6 snRNA
   1986..2061    +  misc_RNA       gRNA scaffold: guide RNA scaffold for the Streptococcus pyogenes CRISPR/Cas9 system
   2109..2226    +  misc_feature   cPPT/CTS: central polypurine tract and central termination sequence of HIV-1
   2295..2506    +  promoter       EF-1α core promoter: core promoter for human elongation factor EF-1α
   2532..3131    +  CDS            PuroR (fragment): puromycin N-acetyltransferase; pac from Streptomyces; confers resistance to puromycin
   3147..3735    +  misc_feature   WPRE: woodchuck hepatitis virus posttranscriptional regulatory element
   3786..3805    +  misc_feature   cPPT/CTS (fragment): central polypurine tract and central termination sequence of HIV-1
   3807..4040    +  LTR            3' LTR (ΔU3): self-inactivating 3' long terminal repeat (LTR) from HIV-1
   4118..4239    +  polyA_signal   SV40 poly(A) signal: SV40 polyadenylation signal
   4279..4414    +  rep_origin     SV40 ori: SV40 origin of replication
   4435..4453    -  promoter       T7 promoter: promoter for bacteriophage T7 RNA polymerase
   4461..4616    +  CDS            lacZα (fragment): LacZα fragment of β-galactosidase; lacZ fragment
   4621..5049    +  rep_origin     f1 ori (sequence partly withheld): f1 bacteriophage origin of replication; arrow indicates direction of (+) strand synthesis
   5102..5206    +  promoter       AmpR promoter: bla
   5207..6067    +  CDS            AmpR: β-lactamase; bla; confers resistance to ampicillin, carbenicillin, and related antibiotics
   6238..6826    +  rep_origin     ori: high-copy-number ColE1/pMB1/pBR322/pUC origin of replication
   7009..7101    +  CDS            lacI (fragment): lac repressor; lacI; The lac repressor binds to the lac operator to inhibit transcription in E. coli. This inhibition can be relieved by adding lactose or isopropyl-β-D-thiogalactopyranoside (IPTG).
   7114..7135    +  protein_bind   CAP binding site: CAP binding activates transcription in the presence of cAMP. E. coli catabolite activator protein
   7150..7180    +  promoter       lac promoter: promoter for the E. coli lac operon
   7188..7204    +  protein_bind   lac operator: The lac repressor binds to the lac operator to inhibit transcription in E. coli. This inhibition can be relieved by adding lactose or isopropyl-β-D-thiogalactopyranoside (IPTG). lac repressor encoded by lacI
   7249..7267    +  promoter       T3 promoter: promoter for bacteriophage T3 RNA polymerase
>Addgene plasmid #249240 | pLenti-hSLC25A5-gRNA1 | addgene full sequence | sequence record 499795 | Addgene NGS Result
TTAATGTAGTCTTATGCAATACTCTTGTAGTCTTGCAACATGGTAACGATGAGTTAGCAACATGCCTTAC
AAGGAGAGAAAAAGCACCGTGCATGCCGATTGGTGGAAGTAAGGTGGTACGATCGTGCCTTATTAGGAAG
GCAACAGACGGGTCTGACATGGATTGGACGAACCACTGAATTGCCGCATTGCAGAGATATTGTATTTAAG
TGCCTAGCTCGATACATAAACGGGTCTCTCTGGTTAGACCAGATCTGAGCCTGGGAGCTCTCTGGCTAAC
TAGGGAACCCACTGCTTAAGCCTCAATAAAGCTTGCCTTGAGTGCTTCAAGTAGTGTGTGCCCGTCTGTT
GTGTGACTCTGGTAACTAGAGATCCCTCAGACCCTTTTAGTCAGTGTGGAAAATCTCTAGCAGTGGCGCC
CGAACAGGGACTTGAAAGCGAAAGGGAAACCAGAGGAGCTCTCTCGACGCAGGACTCGGCTTGCTGAAGC
GCGCACGGCAAGAGGCGAGGGGCGGCGACTGGTGAGTACGCCAAAAATTTTGACTAGCGGAGGCTAGAAG
GAGAGAGATGGGTGCGAGAGCGTCAGTATTAAGCGGGGGAGAATTAGATCGCGATGGGAAAAAATTCGGT
TAAGGCCAGGGGGAAAGAAAAAATATAAATTAAAACATATAGTATGGGCAAGCAGGGAGCTAGAACGATT
CGCAGTTAATCCTGGCCTGTTAGAAACATCAGAAGGCTGTAGACAAATACTGGGACAGCTACAACCATCC
CTTCAGACAGGATCAGAAGAACTTAGATCATTATATAATACAGTAGCAACCCTCTATTGTGTGCATCAAA
GGATAGAGATAAAAGACACCAAGGAAGCTTTAGACAAGATAGAGGAAGAGCAAAACAAAAGTAAGACCAC
CGCACAGCAAGCGGCCGCTGATCTTCAGACCTGGAGGAGGAGATATGAGGGACAATTGGAGAAGTGAATT
ATATAAATATAAAGTAGTAAAAATTGAACCATTAGGAGTAGCACCCACCAAGGCAAAGAGAAGAGTGGTG
CAGAGAGAAAAAAGAGCAGTGGGAATAGGAGCTTTGTTCCTTGGGTTCTTGGGAGCAGCAGGAAGCACTA
TGGGCGCAGCGTCAATGACGCTGACGGTACAGGCCAGACAATTATTGTCTGGTATAGTGCAGCAGCAGAA
CAATTTGCTGAGGGCTATTGAGGCGCAACAGCATCTGTTGCAACTCACAGTCTGGGGCATCAAGCAGCTC
CAGGCAAGAATCCTGGCTGTGGAAAGATACCTAAAGGATCAACAGCTCCTGGGGATTTGGGGTTGCTCTG
GAAAACTCATTTGCACCACTGCTGTGCCTTGGAATGCTAGTTGGAGTAATAAATCTCTGGAACAGATTTG
GAATCACACGACCTGGATGGAGTGGGACAGAGAAATTAACAATTACACAAGCTTAATACACTCCTTAATT
GAAGAATCGCAAAACCAGCAAGAAAAGAATGAACAAGAATTATTGGAATTAGATAAATGGGCAAGTTTGT
GGAATTGGTTTAACATAACAAATTGGCTGTGGTATATAAAATTATTCATAATGATAGTAGGAGGCTTGGT
AGGTTTAAGAATAGTTTTTGCTGTACTTTCTATAGTGAATAGAGTTAGGCAGGGATATTCACCATTATCG
TTTCAGACCCACCTCCCAACCCCGAGGGGACCCAGAGAGGGCCTATTTCCCATGATTCCTTCATATTTGC
ATATACGATACAAGGCTGTTAGAGAGATAATTAGAATTAATTTGACTGTAAACACAAAGATATTAGTACA
AAATACGTGACGTAGAAAGTAATAATTTCTTGGGTAGTTTGCAGTTTTAAAATTATGTTTTAAAATGGAC
TATCATATGCTTACCGTAACTTGAAAGTATTTCGATTTCTTGGCTTTATATATCTTGTGGAAAGGACGAA
ACACCGCACAGGGATGTGGCCCCTGGTTTTAGAGCTAGAAATAGCAAGTTAAAATAAGGCTAGTCCGTTA
TCAACTTGAAAAAGTGGCACCGAGTCGGTGCTTTTTTGAATTCTAGATCTTGAGACAAATGGCAGTATTC
ATCCACAATTTTAAAAGAAAAGGGGGGATTGGGGGGTACAGTGCAGGGGAAAGAATAGTAGACATAATAG
CAACAGACATACAAACTAAAGAATTACAAAAACAAATTACAAAAATTCAAAATTTTCGGGTTTATTACAG
GGACAGCAGAGATCCACTTTGGCGCCGGCTCGAGTGGCTCCGGTGCCCGTCAGTGGGCAGAGCGCACATC
GCCCACAGTCCCCGAGAAGTTGGGGGGAGGGGTCGGCAATTGAACCGGTGCCTAGAGAAGGTGGCGCGGG
GTAAACTGGGAAAGTGATGTCGTGTACTGGCTCCGCCTTTTTCCCGAGGGTGGGGGAGAACCGTATATAA
GTGCAGTAGTCGCCGTGAACGTTCTTTTTCGCAACGGGTTTGCCGCCAGAACACAGGTGTCGTGACGCGG
GATCCGCCACCATGACCGAGTACAAGCCCACGGTGCGCCTCGCCACCCGCGACGACGTCCCCAGGGCCGT
ACGCACCCTCGCCGCCGCGTTCGCCGACTACCCCGCCACGCGCCACACCGTCGATCCGGACCGCCACATC
GAGCGGGTCACCGAGCTGCAAGAACTCTTCCTCACGCGCGTCGGGCTCGACATCGGCAAGGTGTGGGTCG
CGGACGACGGCGCCGCGGTGGCGGTCTGGACCACGCCGGAGAGCGTCGAAGCGGGGGCGGTGTTCGCCGA
GATCGGCCCGCGCATGGCCGAGTTGAGCGGTTCCCGGCTGGCCGCGCAGCAACAGATGGAAGGCCTCCTG
GCGCCGCACCGGCCCAAGGAGCCCGCGTGGTTCCTGGCCACCGTCGGAGTCTCGCCCGACCACCAGGGCA
AGGGTCTGGGCAGCGCCGTCGTGCTCCCCGGAGTGGAGGCGGCCGAGCGCGCCGGGGTGCCCGCCTTCCT
GGAGACCTCCGCGCCCCGCAACCTCCCCTTCTACGAGCGGCTCGGCTTCACCGTCACCGCCGACGTCGAG
GTGCCCGAAGGACCGCGCACCTGGTGCATGACCCGCAAGCCCGGTGCCTGAACGCGTTAAGTCGACAATC
AACCTCTGGATTACAAAATTTGTGAAAGATTGACTGGTATTCTTAACTATGTTGCTCCTTTTACGCTATG
TGGATACGCTGCTTTAATGCCTTTGTATCATGCTATTGCTTCCCGTATGGCTTTCATTTTCTCCTCCTTG
TATAAATCCTGGTTGCTGTCTCTTTATGAGGAGTTGTGGCCCGTTGTCAGGCAACGTGGCGTGGTGTGCA
CTGTGTTTGCTGACGCAACCCCCACTGGTTGGGGCATTGCCACCACCTGTCAGCTCCTTTCCGGGACTTT
CGCTTTCCCCCTCCCTATTGCCACGGCGGAACTCATCGCCGCCTGCCTTGCCCGCTGCTGGACAGGGGCT
CGGCTGTTGGGCACTGACAATTCCGTGGTGTTGTCGGGGAAATCATCGTCCTTTCCTTGGCTGCTCGCCT
GTGTTGCCACCTGGATTCTGCGCGGGACGTCCTTCTGCTACGTCCCTTCGGCCCTCAATCCAGCGGACCT
TCCTTCCCGCGGCCTGCTGCCGGCTCTGCGGCCTCTTCCGCGTCTTCGCCTTCGCCCTCAGACGAGTCGG
ATCTCCCTTTGGGCCGCCTCCCCGCGTCGACTTTAAGACCAATGACTTACAAGGCAGCTGTAGATCTTAG
CCACTTTTTAAAAGAAAAGGGGGGACTGGAAGGGCTAATTCACTCCCAACGAAGACAAGATCTGCTTTTT
GCTTGTACTGGGTCTCTCTGGTTAGACCAGATCTGAGCCTGGGAGCTCTCTGGCTAACTAGGGAACCCAC
TGCTTAAGCCTCAATAAAGCTTGCCTTGAGTGCTTCAAGTAGTGTGTGCCCGTCTGTTGTGTGACTCTGG
TAACTAGAGATCCCTCAGACCCTTTTAGTCAGTGTGGAAAATCTCTAGCAGTACGTATAGTAGTTCATGT
CATCTTATTATTCAGTATTTATAACTTGCAAAGAAATGAATATCAGAGAGTGAGAGGAACTTGTTTATTG
CAGCTTATAATGGTTACAAATAAAGCAATAGCATCACAAATTTCACAAATAAAGCATTTTTTTCACTGCA
TTCTAGTTGTGGTTTGTCCAAACTCATCAATGTATCTTATCATGTCTGGCTCTAGCTATCCCGCCCCTAA
CTCCGCCCATCCCGCCCCTAACTCCGCCCAGTTCCGCCCATTCTCCGCCCCATGGCTGACTAATTTTTTT
TATTTATGCAGAGGCCGAGGCCGCCTCGGCCTCTGAGCTATTCCAGAAGTAGTGAGGAGGCTTTTTTGGA
GGCCTAGGGACGTACCCAATTCGCCCTATAGTGAGTCGTATTACGCGCGCTCACTGGCCGTCGTTTTACA
ACGTCGTGACTGGGAAAACCCTGGCGTTACCCAACTTAATCGCCTTGCAGCACATCCCCCTTTCGCCAGC
TGGCGTAATAGCGAAGAGGCCCGCACCGATCGCCCTTCCCAACAGTTGCGCAGCCTGAATGGCGAATGGG
[124 nt withheld, positions 4621-4744]
C
[91 nt withheld, positions 4746-4836]
A
[49 nt withheld, positions 4838-4886]
CCTTTGACGTTGGAGTCCACGTTCTTT
[37 nt withheld, positions 4914-4950]
ACCCTATCTCGGTCTATTCTTTTGATTTATAAGGGATTTTGCCGATTTCGGCCTATTGGTTAAAAAATGA
GCTGATTTAACAAAAATTTAACGCGAATTTTAACAAAATATTAACGCTTACAATTTAGGTGGCACTTTTC
GGGGAAATGTGCGCGGAACCCCTATTTGTTTATTTTTCTAAATACATTCAAATATGTATCCGCTCATGAG
ACAATAACCCTGATAAATGCTTCAATAATATTGAAAAAGGAAGAGTATGAGTATTCAACATTTCCGTGTC
GCCCTTATTCCCTTTTTTGCGGCATTTTGCCTTCCTGTTTTTGCTCACCCAGAAACGCTGGTGAAAGTAA
AAGATGCTGAAGATCAGTTGGGTGCACGAGTGGGTTACATCGAACTGGATCTCAACAGCGGTAAGATCCT
TGAGAGTTTTCGCCCCGAAGAACGTTTTCCAATGATGAGCACTTTTAAAGTTCTGCTATGTGGCGCGGTA
TTATCCCGTATTGACGCCGGGCAAGAGCAACTCGGTCGCCGCATACACTATTCTCAGAATGACTTGGTTG
AGTACTCACCAGTCACAGAAAAGCATCTTACGGATGGCATGACAGTAAGAGAATTATGCAGTGCTGCCAT
AACCATGAGTGATAACACTGCGGCCAACTTACTTCTGACAACGATCGGAGGACCGAAGGAGCTAACCGCT
TTTTTGCACAACATGGGGGATCATGTAACTCGCCTTGATCGTTGGGAACCGGAGCTGAATGAAGCCATAC
CAAACGACGAGCGTGACACCACGATGCCTGTAGCAATGGCAACAACGTTGCGCAAACTATTAACTGGCGA
ACTACTTACTCTAGCTTCCCGGCAACAATTAATAGACTGGATGGAGGCGGATAAAGTTGCAGGACCACTT
CTGCGCTCGGCCCTTCCGGCTGGCTGGTTTATTGCTGATAAATCTGGAGCCGGTGAGCGTGGGTCTCGCG
GTATCATTGCAGCACTGGGGCCAGATGGTAAGCCCTCCCGTATCGTAGTTATCTACACGACGGGGAGTCA
GGCAACTATGGATGAACGAAATAGACAGATCGCTGAGATAGGTGCCTCACTGATTAAGCATTGGTAACTG
TCAGACCAAGTTTACTCATATATACTTTAGATTGATTTAAAACTTCATTTTTAATTTAAAAGGATCTAGG
TGAAGATCCTTTTTGATAATCTCATGACCAAAATCCCTTAACGTGAGTTTTCGTTCCACTGAGCGTCAGA
CCCCGTAGAAAAGATCAAAGGATCTTCTTGAGATCCTTTTTTTCTGCGCGTAATCTGCTGCTTGCAAACA
AAAAAACCACCGCTACCAGCGGTGGTTTGTTTGCCGGATCAAGAGCTACCAACTCTTTTTCCGAAGGTAA
CTGGCTTCAGCAGAGCGCAGATACCAAATACTGTTCTTCTAGTGTAGCCGTAGTTAGGCCACCACTTCAA
GAACTCTGTAGCACCGCCTACATACCTCGCTCTGCTAATCCTGTTACCAGTGGCTGCTGCCAGTGGCGAT
AAGTCGTGTCTTACCGGGTTGGACTCAAGACGATAGTTACCGGATAAGGCGCAGCGGTCGGGCTGAACGG
GGGGTTCGTGCACACAGCCCAGCTTGGAGCGAACGACCTACACCGAACTGAGATACCTACAGCGTGAGCT
ATGAGAAAGCGCCACGCTTCCCGAAGGGAGAAAGGCGGACAGGTATCCGGTAAGCGGCAGGGTCGGAACA
GGAGAGCGCACGAGGGAGCTTCCAGGGGGAAACGCCTGGTATCTTTATAGTCCTGTCGGGTTTCGCCACC
TCTGACTTGAGCGTCGATTTTTGTGATGCTCGTCAGGGGGGCGGAGCCTATGGAAAAACGCCAGCAACGC
GGCCTTTTTACGGTTCCTGGCCTTTTGCTGGCCTTTTGCTCACATGTTCTTTCCTGCGTTATCCCCTGAT
TCTGTGGATAACCGTATTACCGCCTTTGAGTGAGCTGATACCGCTCGCCGCAGCCGAACGACCGAGCGCA
GCGAGTCAGTGAGCGAGGAAGCGGAAGAGCGCCCAATACGCAAACCGCCTCTCCCCGCGCGTTGGCCGAT
TCATTAATGCAGCTGGCACGACAGGTTTCCCGACTGGAAAGCGGGCAGTGAGCGCAACGCAATTAATGTG
AGTTAGCTCACTCATTAGGCACCCCAGGCTTTACACTTTATGCTTCCGGCTCGTATGTTGTGTGGAATTG
TGAGCGGATAACAATTTCACACAGGAAACAGCTATGACCATGATTACGCCAAGCGCGCAATTAACCCTCA
CTAAAGGGAACAAAAGCTGGAGCTGCAAGC
